>Addgene plasmid #32399 | pLKO.shHmga2 | addgene full sequence | sequence record 138532 | Addgene NGS result
AGCGCCCAATACGCAAACCGCCTCTCCCCGCGCGTTGGCCGATTCATTAATGCAGCTGGCACGACAGGTT
TCCCGACTGGAAAGCGGGCAGTGAGCGCAACGCAATTAATGTGAGTTAGCTCACTCATTAGGCACCCCAG
GCTTTACACTTTATGCTTCCGGCTCGTATGTTGTGTGGAATTGTGAGCGGATAACAATTTCACACAGGAA
ACAGCTATGACCATGATTACGCCAAGCGCGCAATTAACCCTCACTAAAGGGAACAAAAGCTGGAGCTGCA
AGCTTAATGTAGTCTTATGCAATACTCTTGTAGTCTTGCAACATGGTAACGATGAGTTAGCAACATGCCT
TACAAGGAGAGAAAAAGCACCGTGCATGCCGATTGGTGGAAGTAAGGTGGTACGATCGTGCCTTATTAGG
AAGGCAACAGACGGGTCTGACATGGATTGGACGAACCACTGAATTGCCGCATTGCAGAGATATTGTATTT
AAGTGCCTAGCTCGATACATAAACGGGTCTCTCTGGTTAGACCAGATCTGAGCCTGGGAGCTCTCTGGCT
AACTAGGGAACCCACTGCTTAAGCCTCAATAAAGCTTGCCTTGAGTGCTTCAAGTAGTGTGTGCCCGTCT
GTTGTGTGACTCTGGTAACTAGAGATCCCTCAGACCCTTTTAGTCAGTGTGGAAAATCTCTAGCAGTGGC
GCCCGAACAGGGACTTGAAAGCGAAAGGGAAACCAGAGGAGCTCTCTCGACGCAGGACTCGGCTTGCTGA
AGCGCGCACGGCAAGAGGCGAGGGGCGGCGACTGGTGAGTACGCCAAAAATTTTGACTAGCGGAGGCTAG
AAGGAGAGAGATGGGTGCGAGAGCGTCAGTATTAAGCGGGGGAGAATTAGATCGCGATGGGAAAAAATTC
GGTTAAGGCCAGGGGGAAAGAAAAAATATAAATTAAAACATATAGTATGGGCAAGCAGGGAGCTAGAACG
ATTCGCAGTTAATCCTGGCCTGTTAGAAACATCAGAAGGCTGTAGACAAATACTGGGACAGCTACAACCA
TCCCTTCAGACAGGATCAGAAGAACTTAGATCATTATATAATACAGTAGCAACCCTCTATTGTGTGCATC
AAAGGATAGAGATAAAAGACACCAAGGAAGCTTTAGACAAGATAGAGGAAGAGCAAAACAAAAGTAAGAC
CACCGCACAGCAAGCGGCCGCTGATCTTCAGACCTGGAGGAGGAGATATGAGGGACAATTGGAGAAGTGA
ATTATATAAATATAAAGTAGTAAAAATTGAACCATTAGGAGTAGCACCCACCAAGGCAAAGAGAAGAGTG
GTGCAGAGAGAAAAAAGAGCAGTGGGAATAGGAGCTTTGTTCCTTGGGTTCTTGGGAGCAGCAGGAAGCA
CTATGGGCGCAGCGTCAATGACGCTGACGGTACAGGCCAGACAATTATTGTCTGGTATAGTGCAGCAGCA
GAACAATTTGCTGAGGGCTATTGAGGCGCAACAGCATCTGTTGCAACTCACAGTCTGGGGCATCAAGCAG
CTCCAGGCAAGAATCCTGGCTGTGGAAAGATACCTAAAGGATCAACAGCTCCTGGGGATTTGGGGTTGCT
CTGGAAAACTCATTTGCACCACTGCTGTGCCTTGGAATGCTAGTTGGAGTAATAAATCTCTGGAACAGAT
TTGGAATCACACGACCTGGATGGAGTGGGACAGAGAAATTAACAATTACACAAGCTTAATACACTCCTTA
ATTGAAGAATCGCAAAACCAGCAAGAAAAGAATGAACAAGAATTATTGGAATTAGATAAATGGGCAAGTT
TGTGGAATTGGTTTAACATAACAAATTGGCTGTGGTATATAAAATTATTCATAATGATAGTAGGAGGCTT
GGTAGGTTTAAGAATAGTTTTTGCTGTACTTTCTATAGTGAATAGAGTTAGGCAGGGATATTCACCATTA
TCGTTTCAGACCCACCTCCCAACCCCGAGGGGACCCAGAGAGGGCCTATTTCCCATGATTCCTTCATATT
TGCATATACGATACAAGGCTGTTAGAGAGATAATTAGAATTAATTTGACTGTAAACACAAAGATATTAGT
ACAAAATACGTGACGTAGAAAGTAATAATTTCTTGGGTAGTTTGCAGTTTTAAAATTATGTTTTAAAATG
GACTATCATATGCTTACCGTAACTTGAAAGTATTTCGATTTCTTGGCTTTATATATCTTGTGGAAAGGAC
GAGGTACCGGGAAACTTATCAAGACGATTAACTCGAGTTAATCGTCTTGATAAGTTTCTTTTTGAATTCT
AGATCTTGAGACAAATGGCAGTATTCATCCACAATTTTAAAAGAAAAGGGGGGATTGGGGGGTACAGTGC
AGGGGAAAGAATAGTAGACATAATAGCAACAGACATACAAACTAAAGAATTACAAAAACAAATTACAAAA
ATTCAAAATTTTCGGGTTTATTACAGGGACAGCAGAGATCCACTTTGGCGCCGGCTCGAGGGGGCCCGGG
TTGCGCCTTTTCCAAGGCAGCCCTGGGTTTGCGCAGGGACGCGGCTGCTCTGGGCGTGGTTCCGGGAAAC
GCAGCGGCGCCGACCCTGGGTCTCGCACATTCTTCACGTCCGTTCGCAGCGTCACCCGGATCTTCGCCGC
TACCCTTGTGGGCCCCCCGGCGACGCTTCCTGCTCCGCCCCTAAGTCGGGAAGGTTCCTTGCGGTTCGCG
GCGTGCCGGACGTGACAAACGGAAGCCGCACGTCTCACTAGTACCCTCGCAGACGGACAGCGCCAGGGAG
CAATGGCAGCGCGCCGACCGCGATGGGCTGTGGCCAATAGCGGCTGCTCAGCAGGGCGCGCCGAGAGCAG
CGGCCGGGAAGGGGCGGTGCGGGAGGCGGGGTGTGGGGCGGTAGTGTGGGCCCTGTTCCTGCCCGCGCGG
TGTTCCGCATTCTGCAAGCCTCCGGAGCGCACGTCGGCAGTCGGCTCCCTCGTTGACCGAATCACCGACC
TCTCTCCCCAGGGGGATCCACCGGAGCTTACCATGACCGAGTACAAGCCCACGGTGCGCCTCGCCACCCG
CGACGACGTCCCCAGGGCCGTACGCACCCTCGCCGCCGCGTTCGCCGACTACCCCGCCACGCGCCACACC
GTCGATCCGGACCGCCACATCGAGCGGGTCACCGAGCTGCAAGAACTCTTCCTCACGCGCGTCGGGCTCG
ACATCGGCAAGGTGTGGGTCGCGGACGACGGCGCCGCCGTGGCGGTCTGGACCACGCCGGAGAGCGTCGA
AGCGGGGGCGGTGTTCGCCGAGATCGGCCCGCGCATGGCCGAGTTGAGCGGTTCCCGGCTGGCCGCGCAG
CAACAGATGGAAGGCCTCCTGGCGCCGCACCGGCCCAAGGAGCCCGCGTGGTTCCTGGCCACCGTCGGCG
TCTCGCCCGACCACCAGGGCAAGGGTCTGGGCAGCGCCGTCGTGCTCCCCGGAGTGGAGGCGGCCGAGCG
CGCCGGGGTGCCCGCCTTCCTGGAGACCTCCGCGCCCCGCAACCTCCCCTTCTACGAGCGGCTCGGCTTC
ACCGTCACCGCCGACGTCGAGGTGCCCGAAGGACCGCGCACCTGGTGCATGACCCGCAAGCCCGGTGCCT
GAACGCGTTAAGTCGACAATCAACCTCTGGATTACAAAATTTGTGAAAGATTGACTGGTATTCTTAACTA
TGTTGCTCCTTTTACGCTATGTGGATACGCTGCTTTAATGCCTTTGTATCATGCTATTGCTTCCCGTATG
GCTTTCATTTTCTCCTCCTTGTATAAATCCTGGTTGCTGTCTCTTTATGAGGAGTTGTGGCCCGTTGTCA
GGCAACGTGGCGTGGTGTGCACTGTGTTTGCTGACGCAACCCCCACTGGTTGGGGCATTGCCACCACCTG
TCAGCTCCTTTCCGGGACTTTCGCTTTCCCCCTCCCTATTGCCACGGCGGAACTCATCGCCGCCTGCCTT
GCCCGCTGCTGGACAGGGGCTCGGCTGTTGGGCACTGACAATTCCGTGGTGTTGTCGGGGAAATCATCGT
CCTTTCCTTGGCTGCTCGCCTGTGTTGCCACCTGGATTCTGCGCGGGACGTCCTTCTGCTACGTCCCTTC
GGCCCTCAATCCAGCGGACCTTCCTTCCCGCGGCCTGCTGCCGGCTCTGCGGCCTCTTCCGCGTCTTCGC
CTTCGCCCTCAGACGAGTCGGATCTCCCTTTGGGCCGCCTCCCCGCGTCGACTTTAAGACCAATGACTTA
CAAGGCAGCTGTAGATCTTAGCCACTTTTTAAAAGAAAAGGGGGGACTGGAAGGGCTAATTCACTCCCAA
CGAAGACAAGATCTGCTTTTTGCTTGTACTGGGTCTCTCTGGTTAGACCAGATCTGAGCCTGGGAGCTCT
CTGGCTAACTAGGGAACCCACTGCTTAAGCCTCAATAAAGCTTGCCTTGAGTGCTTCAAGTAGTGTGTGC
CCGTCTGTTGTGTGACTCTGGTAACTAGAGATCCCTCAGACCCTTTTAGTCAGTGTGGAAAATCTCTAGC
AGTACGTATAGTAGTTCATGTCATCTTATTATTCAGTATTTATAACTTGCAAAGAAATGAATATCAGAGA
GTGAGAGGAACTTGTTTATTGCAGCTTATAATGGTTACAAATAAAGCAATAGCATCACAAATTTCACAAA
TAAAGCATTTTTTTCACTGCATTCTAGTTGTGGTTTGTCCAAACTCATCAATGTATCTTATCATGTCTGG
CTCTAGCTATCCCGCCCCTAACTCCGCCCATCCCGCCCCTAACTCCGCCCAGTTCCGCCCATTCTCCGCC
CCATGGCTGACTAATTTTTTTTATTTATGCAGAGGCCGAGGCCGCCTCGGCCTCTGAGCTATTCCAGAAG
TAGTGAGGAGGCTTTTTTGGAGGCCTAGGGACGTACCCAATTCGCCCTATAGTGAGTCGTATTACGCGCG
CTCACTGGCCGTCGTTTTACAACGTCGTGACTGGGAAAACCCTGGCGTTACCCAACTTAATCGCCTTGCA
GCACATCCCCCTTTCGCCAGCTGGCGTAATAGCGAAGAGGCCCGCACCGATCGCCCTTCCCAACAGTTGC
GCAGCCTGAATGGCGAATGGG
[124 nt withheld, positions 5132-5255]
C
[91 nt withheld, positions 5257-5347]
A
[49 nt withheld, positions 5349-5397]
CCTTTGACGTTGGAGTCCACGTTCTTT
[37 nt withheld, positions 5425-5461]
ACCCTATCTCGGTCTATTCTTTTGATTTATAAGGGATTTTGCCGATTTCGGCCTATTGGTTAAAAAATGA
GCTGATTTAACAAAAATTTAACGCGAATTTTAACAAAATATTAACGCTTACAATTTAGGTGGCACTTTTC
GGGGAAATGTGCGCGGAACCCCTATTTGTTTATTTTTCTAAATACATTCAAATATGTATCCGCTCATGAG
ACAATAACCCTGATAAATGCTTCAATAATATTGAAAAAGGAAGAGTATGAGTATTCAACATTTCCGTGTC
GCCCTTATTCCCTTTTTTGCGGCATTTTGCCTTCCTGTTTTTGCTCACCCAGAAACGCTGGTGAAAGTAA
AAGATGCTGAAGATCAGTTGGGTGCACGAGTGGGTTACATCGAACTGGATCTCAACAGCGGTAAGATCCT
TGAGAGTTTTCGCCCCGAAGAACGTTTTCCAATGATGAGCACTTTTAAAGTTCTGCTATGTGGCGCGGTA
TTATCCCGTATTGACGCCGGGCAAGAGCAACTCGGTCGCCGCATACACTATTCTCAGAATGACTTGGTTG
AGTACTCACCAGTCACAGAAAAGCATCTTACGGATGGCATGACAGTAAGAGAATTATGCAGTGCTGCCAT
AACCATGAGTGATAACACTGCGGCCAACTTACTTCTGACAACGATCGGAGGACCGAAGGAGCTAACCGCT
TTTTTGCACAACATGGGGGATCATGTAACTCGCCTTGATCGTTGGGAACCGGAGCTGAATGAAGCCATAC
CAAACGACGAGCGTGACACCACGATGCCTGTAGCAATGGCAACAACGTTGCGCAAACTATTAACTGGCGA
ACTACTTACTCTAGCTTCCCGGCAACAATTAATAGACTGGATGGAGGCGGATAAAGTTGCAGGACCACTT
CTGCGCTCGGCCCTTCCGGCTGGCTGGTTTATTGCTGATAAATCTGGAGCCGGTGAGCGTGGGTCTCGCG
GTATCATTGCAGCACTGGGGCCAGATGGTAAGCCCTCCCGTATCGTAGTTATCTACACGACGGGGAGTCA
GGCAACTATGGATGAACGAAATAGACAGATCGCTGAGATAGGTGCCTCACTGATTAAGCATTGGTAACTG
TCAGACCAAGTTTACTCATATATACTTTAGATTGATTTAAAACTTCATTTTTAATTTAAAAGGATCTAGG
TGAAGATCCTTTTTGATAATCTCATGACCAAAATCCCTTAACGTGAGTTTTCGTTCCACTGAGCGTCAGA
CCCCGTAGAAAAGATCAAAGGATCTTCTTGAGATCCTTTTTTTCTGCGCGTAATCTGCTGCTTGCAAACA
AAAAAACCACCGCTACCAGCGGTGGTTTGTTTGCCGGATCAAGAGCTACCAACTCTTTTTCCGAAGGTAA
CTGGCTTCAGCAGAGCGCAGATACCAAATACTGTTCTTCTAGTGTAGCCGTAGTTAGGCCACCACTTCAA
GAACTCTGTAGCACCGCCTACATACCTCGCTCTGCTAATCCTGTTACCAGTGGCTGCTGCCAGTGGCGAT
AAGTCGTGTCTTACCGGGTTGGACTCAAGACGATAGTTACCGGATAAGGCGCAGCGGTCGGGCTGAACGG
GGGGTTCGTGCACACAGCCCAGCTTGGAGCGAACGACCTACACCGAACTGAGATACCTACAGCGTGAGCT
ATGAGAAAGCGCCACGCTTCCCGAAGGGAGAAAGGCGGACAGGTATCCGGTAAGCGGCAGGGTCGGAACA
GGAGAGCGCACGAGGGAGCTTCCAGGGGGAAACGCCTGGTATCTTTATAGTCCTGTCGGGTTTCGCCACC
TCTGACTTGAGCGTCGATTTTTGTGATGCTCGTCAGGGGGGCGGAGCCTATGGAAAAACGCCAGCAACGC
GGCCTTTTTACGGTTCCTGGCCTTTTGCTGGCCTTTTGCTCACATGTTCTTTCCTGCGTTATCCCCTGAT
TCTGTGGATAACCGTATTACCGCCTTTGAGTGAGCTGATACCGCTCGCCGCAGCCGAACGACCGAGCGCA
GCGAGTCAGTGAGCGAGGAAGCGGAAGAGCGCCCAATACGCAAACCGCCTCTCCCCGCGCGTTGGCCGAT
TCATTAATG
Features (pLannotate 1.2.2; 27 found; start..end, strand, type, name):
      2..94      +  CDS            lacI (fragment): lac repressor; lacI; The lac repressor binds to the lac operator to inhibit transcription in E. coli. This inhibition can be relieved by adding lactose or isopropyl-β-D-thiogalactopyranoside (IPTG).
    107..128     +  protein_bind   CAP binding site: CAP binding activates transcription in the presence of cAMP. E. coli catabolite activator protein
    143..173     +  promoter       lac promoter: promoter for the E. coli lac operon
    181..197     +  protein_bind   lac operator: The lac repressor binds to the lac operator to inhibit transcription in E. coli. This inhibition can be relieved by adding lactose or isopropyl-β-D-thiogalactopyranoside (IPTG). lac repressor encoded by lacI
    242..260     +  promoter       T3 promoter: promoter for bacteriophage T3 RNA polymerase
    288..514     +  promoter       RSV promoter: Rous sarcoma virus enhancer/promoter
    515..695     +  LTR            5' LTR (truncated): truncated 5' long terminal repeat (LTR) from HIV-1
    742..867     +  misc_feature   HIV-1 Ψ: packaging signal of human immunodeficiency virus type 1
    851..1214    +  CDS            HIV-1 gag (fragment): gag protein from human immunodeficiency virus 1; gag
   1360..1593    +  misc_feature   RRE: The Rev response element (RRE) of HIV-1 allows for Rev-dependent mRNA export from the nucleus to the cytoplasm.
   1970..1996    +  CDS            Rev (fragment): human immunodeficiency virus 1 (HIV-1) Rev protein; rev; enhances nuclear export of unspliced and incompletely spliced viral mRNAs
   2000..2240    +  promoter       U6 promoter: RNA polymerase III promoter for human U6 snRNA
   2345..2462    +  misc_feature   cPPT/CTS: central polypurine tract and central termination sequence of HIV-1
   2521..3021    +  promoter       hPGK promoter: human phosphoglycerate kinase 1 promoter
   3043..3642    +  CDS            PuroR (fragment): puromycin N-acetyltransferase; pac from Streptomyces; confers resistance to puromycin
   3658..4246    +  misc_feature   WPRE: woodchuck hepatitis virus posttranscriptional regulatory element
   4297..4316    +  misc_feature   cPPT/CTS (fragment): central polypurine tract and central termination sequence of HIV-1
   4318..4551    +  LTR            3' LTR (ΔU3): self-inactivating 3' long terminal repeat (LTR) from HIV-1
   4629..4750    +  polyA_signal   SV40 poly(A) signal: SV40 polyadenylation signal
   4790..4925    +  rep_origin     SV40 ori: SV40 origin of replication
   4946..4964    -  promoter       T7 promoter: promoter for bacteriophage T7 RNA polymerase
   4972..5127    +  CDS            lacZα (fragment): LacZα fragment of β-galactosidase; lacZ fragment
   5132..5560    +  rep_origin     f1 ori (sequence partly withheld): f1 bacteriophage origin of replication; arrow indicates direction of (+) strand synthesis
   5613..5717    +  promoter       AmpR promoter: bla
   5718..6578    +  CDS            AmpR: β-lactamase; bla; confers resistance to ampicillin, carbenicillin, and related antibiotics
   6749..7337    +  rep_origin     ori: high-copy-number ColE1/pMB1/pBR322/pUC origin of replication
   7520..7570    +  CDS            lacI (fragment): lac repressor; lacI; The lac repressor binds to the lac operator to inhibit transcription in E. coli. This inhibition can be relieved by adding lactose or isopropyl-β-D-thiogalactopyranoside (IPTG).
