[The description below was written by a language model from this plasmid's Addgene catalogue record and pLannotate feature annotations shown in this document.]
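Description:
pLKO.shHmga2 is a lentiviral RNAi vector built on the pLKO backbone (the record describes it as a pLKO.1 clone obtained from the TRC shRNA collection) that carries a short hairpin RNA directed against mouse Hmga2. It is maintained in E. coli through a high-copy ColE1/pUC-type origin with ampicillin selection from the bla gene. An f1 origin and remnants of lac/lacZα cloning-vector sequence are also annotated in the bacterial portion of the 7,570 nt plasmid.

The viral cassette has an RSV promoter fused to a truncated HIV-1 5' LTR to drive genomic RNA production in packaging cells. This is followed by the Ψ packaging signal with a partial gag sequence, the Rev response element for Rev-dependent nuclear export, and a cPPT/CTS element. It ends in a ΔU3 self-inactivating 3' LTR, with an SV40 poly(A) signal and SV40 origin just beyond it. Within this frame, the human U6 RNA polymerase III promoter sits immediately upstream of the hairpin, which was cloned between AgeI and EcoRI sites that remain intact. The hairpin itself is not called out as a feature in the annotation. Downstream, a human PGK promoter drives puromycin N-acetyltransferase, so transduced mammalian cells can be selected with puromycin. A WPRE is annotated after this marker, where it would be expected to enhance transcript expression.

According to the record, this hairpin was the most effective of those tested and was used to knock down Hmga2 in a metastasis-derived mouse cell line (482N1) in a study of lung adenocarcinoma progression. The plasmid encodes no functional packaging proteins, so virus production requires these to be supplied in trans.
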