Addgene plasmid #32399: pLKO.shHmga2
Depositing lab: Tyler Jacks & Monte Winslow. Depositing organization: Massachusetts Institute of Technology. Publication: Suppression of lung adenocarcinoma progression by Nkx2-1. Winslow MM, Dayton TL, Verhaak RG, Kim-Kiselak C, Snyder EL, Feldser DM, Hubbard DD, DuPage MJ, Whittaker CA, Hoersch S, Yoon S, Crowley D, Bronson RT, Chiang DY, Meyerson M, Jacks T. Nature. 2011 May 5. 473(7345):101-4. 10.1038/nature09881 PubMed 21471965.
Backbone
  Vector backbone: pLKO
  Modifications to backbone: To knockdown Hmga2 in a metastasis-derived cell line (482N1) pLKO.1 lentiviral vectors targeting Hmga2 were obtained from TRC. The best hairpin sequence targeting Hmga2 was: shHmga2 (TRCN0000265760) 5’GAAACTTATCAAGACGATTAA 3’.
  Vector type: Mammalian Expression, Lentiviral, RNAi
  Selectable markers: Puromycin
Growth in bacteria
  Bacterial resistance: Ampicillin, 100 μg/mL
  Growth temperature: 37°C
  Growth strain: NEB Stable
  Copy number: High Copy
Gene/Insert
  Gene/Insert name: shRNA targetting Hmga2
  gRNA/shRNA sequence: GAAACTTATCAAGACGATTAA
  Species: M. musculus (mouse)
  Entrez Gene: Hmga2 (a.k.a. 9430083A20Rik, HMGI-C, Hmgic, pg, pygmy)
  Cloning method: Restriction Enzyme; 5′ cloning site AgeI (not destroyed); 3′ cloning site EcoRI (not destroyed)
  Sequencing primers: 5′ LKO.1 5'
Terms and licenses: Academic/Nonprofit Terms; Industry Terms: Not Available to Industry
How to cite: pLKO.shHmga2 was a gift from Tyler Jacks & Monte Winslow (Addgene plasmid # 32399 ; http://n2t.net/addgene:32399 ; RRID:Addgene_32399)
