>Addgene plasmid #32399 | pLKO.shHmga2 | addgene partial sequence | sequence record 130672 | LKO1_5 5'-GACTATCATATGCTTACCGT-3'
CGATTTCTTGGCTTTATATATCTTGTGGAAAGGACGAGGTACCGGGAAACTTATCAAGACGATTAACTCG
AGTTAATCGTCTTGATAAGTTTCTTTTTGAATTCTAGATCTTGAGACAAATGGCAGTATTCATCCACAAT
TTTAAAAGAAAAGGGGGGATTGGGGGGTACAGTGCAGGGGAAAGAATAGTAGACATAATAGCAACAGACA
TACAAACTAAAGAATTACAAAAACAAATTACAAAAATTCAAAATTTTCGGGTTTATTACAGGGACAGCAG
AGATCCACTTTGGCGCCGGCTCGAGGGGGCCCGGGTTGCGCCTTTTCCAAGGCAGCCCTGGGTTTGCGCA
GGGACGCGGCTGCTCTGGGCGTGGTTCCGGGAAACGCAGCGGCGCCGACCCTGGGTCTCGCACATTCTTC
ACGTCCGTTCGCAGCGTCACCCGGATCTTCGCCGCTACCCTTGTGGGCCCCCCGGCGACGCTTCCTGCTC
CGCCCCTAAGTCGGGAAGGTTCCTTGCGGTTCGCGGCGTGCCGGACGTGACAAACGGAAGCCGCACGTCT
CACTAGTACCCTCGCAGACGGACAGCGCCAGGGAGCAATGGCAGCGCGCCGACCGCGATGGGCTGTGGCC
AATAGCGGCTGCTCAGCAGGGCGCGCCGAGAGCAGCGGCCGGGAAGGGGCGGTGCGGGAGGCGGGGTGTG
GGGCGGTAGTGTGGGCCCTGTTCCTGCCCGCGCGGTGTTCCGCATTCTGCAAGCCTCCGGAGCGCACGTC
GGCAGTCGGCTCCCTCGTTGACCGAATCACCGACCTCTCTCCCCA
